>Addgene plasmid #187163 | TALED_Left-stuffer-8e-E1347A | addgene full sequence | sequence record 368778 | Addgene NGS Result
GACGGATCGGGAGATCTCCCGATCCCCTATGGTGCACTCTCAGTACAATCTGCTCTGATGCCGCATAGTT
AAGCCAGTATCTGCTCCCTGCTTGTGTGTTGGAGGTCGCTGAGTAGTGCGCGAGCAAAATTTAAGCTACA
ACAAGGCAAGGCTTGACCGACAATTGCATGAAGAATCTGCTTAGGGTTAGGCGTTTTGCGCTGCTTCGCG
ATGTACGGGCCAGATATACGCGTTGACATTGATTATTGACTAGTTATTAATAGTAATCAATTACGGGGTC
ATTAGTTCATAGCCCATATATGGAGTTCCGCGTTACATAACTTACGGTAAATGGCCCGCCTGGCTGACCG
CCCAACGACCCCCGCCCATTGACGTCAATAATGACGTATGTTCCCATAGTAACGCCAATAGGGACTTTCC
ATTGACGTCAATGGGTGGAGTATTTACGGTAAACTGCCCACTTGGCAGTACATCAAGTGTATCATATGCC
AAGTACGCCCCCTATTGACGTCAATGACGGTAAATGGCCCGCCTGGCATTATGCCCAGTACATGACCTTA
TGGGACTTTCCTACTTGGCAGTACATCTACGTATTAGTCATCGCTATTACCATGGTGATGCGGTTTTGGC
AGTACATCAATGGGCGTGGATAGCGGTTTGACTCACGGGGATTTCCAAGTCTCCACCCCATTGACGTCAA
TGGGAGTTTGTTTTGGCACCAAAATCAACGGGACTTTCCAAAATGTCGTAACAACTCCGCCCCATTGACG
CAAATGGGCGGTAGGCGTGTACGGTGGGAGGTCTATATAAGCAGAGCTCTCTGGCTAACTAGAGAACCCA
CTGCTTACTGGCTTATCGAAATTAATACGACTCACTATAGGGAGATGGCTCTTAGTCGAGCCGTCTGTGG
TACTTCCCGACAGCTTGCTCCAGTCTTGGGGTACCTTGGCTCCCGACAAAAGCACTCTCTCCCTGATTAC
CCTTACGATGTACCTGACTACGCCGGCTACCCTTACGACGTACCAGATTACGCTGGATATCCATACGATG
TCCCTGATTATGCTGGGATCCGAATTCAAGATCTACGCACGCTCGGCTACAGCCAGCAGCAACAGGAGAA
GATCAAACCGAAGGTTCGTTCGACAGTGGCGCAGCACCACGAGGCACTGGTCGGCCATGGGTTTACACAC
GCGCACATCGTTGCGCTCAGCCAACACCCGGCAGCGTTAGGGACCGTCGCTGTCAAGTATCAGGACATGA
TCGCAGCGTTGCCAGAGGCGACACACGAAGCGATCGTTGGCGTCGGCAAACAGTGGTCCGGCGCACGCGC
TCTGGAGGCCTTGCTCACGGTGGCGGGAGAGTTGAGAGGTCCACCGTTACAGTTGGACACAGGCCAACTT
CTCAAGATTGCAAAACGTGGCGGCGTGACCGCAGTGGAGGCAGTGCATGCATGGCGCAATGCACTGACGG
GTGCCCCCCTGAGGAGACGATGGCCTCCTCCGAGGACGTCATCAAGGAGTTCATGCGCTTCAAGGTGCGC
ATGGAGGGCTCCGTGAACGGCCACGAGTTCGAGATCGAGGGCGAGGGCGAGGGCCGCCCCTACGAGGGCA
CCCAGACCGCCAAGCTGAAGGTGACCAAGGGCGGCCCCCTGCCCTTCGCCTGGGACATCCTGTCCCCTCA
GTTCCAGTACGGCTCCAAGGCCTACGTGAAGCACCCCGCCGACATCCCCGACTACTTGAAGCTGTCCTTC
CCCGAGGGCTTCAAGTGGGAGCGCGTGATGAACTTCGAGGACGGCGGCGTGGTGACCGTGACCCAGGACT
CCTCCCTGCAGGACGGCGAGTTCATCTACAAGGTGAAGCTGCGCGGCACCAACTTCCCCTCCGACGGCCC
CGTAATGCAGAAGAAGACCATGGGCTGGGAGGCCTCCACCGAGCGGATGTACCCCGAGGACGGCGCCCTG
AAGGGCGAGATCAAGATGAGGCTGAAGCTGAAGGACGGCGGCCACTACGACGCCGAGGTCAAGACCACCT
ACATGGCCAAGAAGCCCGTGCAGCTGCCCGGCGCCTACAAGACCGACATCAAGCTGGACATCACCTCCCA
CAACGAGGACTACACCATCGTGGAACAGTACGAGCGCGCCGAGGGCCGCCACTCCACCGGCGCCGAATTC
ATGACATCAATTATTATACATCGGAGGAGGATCCAGTGAGCAAGGGCGAGGAGCTGTTCACCGGGGTGGT
GCCCATCCTGGTCGAGCTGGACGGCGACGTAAACGGCCACAAGTTCAGCGTGTCCGGCGAGGGCGAGGGC
GATGCCACCTACGGCAAGCTGACCCTGAAGTTCATCTGCACCACCGGCAAGCTGCCCGTGCCCTGGCCCA
CCCTCGTGACCACCCTGACCTACGGCGTGCAGTGCTTCAGCCGCTACCCCGACCACATGAAGCAGCACGA
CTTCTTCAAGTCCGCCATGCCCGAAGGCTACGTCCAGGAGCGCACCATCTTCTTCAAGGACGACGGCAAC
TACAAGACCCGCGCCGAGGTGAAGTTCGAGGGCGACACCCTGGTGAACCGCATCGAGCTGAAGGGCATCG
ACTTCAAGGAGGACGGCAACATCCTGGGGCACAAGCTGGAGTACAACTACAACAGCCACAACGTCTATAT
CATGGCCGACAAGCAGAAGAACGGCATCAAGGTGAACTTCAAGATCCGCCACAACATCGAGGACGGCAGC
GTGCAGCTCGCCGACCACTACCAGCAGAACACCCCCATCGGCGACGGCCCCGTGCTGCTGCCCGACAACC
ACTACCTGAGCACCCAGTCCGCCCTGAGCAAAGACCCCAACGAGAAGCGCGATCACATGGTCCTGCTGGA
GTTCGTGACCGCCGCCGGGATCACTCTCGGCATGGACGAGCTGTACAAGTAACGTCTCCCGGTCTGACTC
CGGAACAGGTGGTGGCGATTGCAAGCAACGGCGGCGGCAAACAGGCTCTAGAGAGCATTGTTGCCCAGCT
CTCCAGACCTGATCCGGCGCTAGCCGCGTTGCTAGTCTCAGGAAGCGAAACTCCTGGTACCTCAGAGTCC
GCTACTCCCGAATCCTCTGAGGTGGAGTTTTCCCACGAGTACTGGATGAGACATGCCCTGACCCTGGCCA
AGAGGGCACGGGATGAGAGGGAGGTGCCTGTGGGAGCCGTGCTGGTGCTGAACAATAGAGTGATCGGCGA
GGGCTGGAACAGAGCCATCGGCCTGCACGACCCAACAGCCCATGCCGAAATTATGGCCCTGAGACAGGGC
GGCCTGGTCATGCAGAACTACAGACTGATTGACGCCACCCTGTACGTGACATTCGAGCCTTGCGTGATGT
GCGCCGGCGCCATGATCCACTCTAGGATCGGCCGCGTGGTGTTTGGCGTGAGGAACTCAAAAAGAGGCGC
CGCAGGCTCCCTGATGAACGTGCTGAACTACCCCGGCATGAATCACCGCGTCGAAATTACCGAGGGAATC
CTGGCAGATGAATGTGCCGCCCTGCTGTGCGATTTCTATCGGATGCCTAGACAGGTGTTCAATGCTCAGA
AGAAGGCCCAGAGCTCCATCAACCTAGTCGGATCCGGCAGCTACGCCCTGGGTCCGTATCAGATTAGCGC
CCCGCAGCTGCCAGCTTACAATGGTCAGACCGTGGGTACCTTCTACTATGTGAACGACGCGGGCGGTCTG
GAGAGCAAGGTGTTTAGCAGCGGCGGTCCAACCCCGTACCCAAACTATGCCAATGCCGGTCATGTGGCCG
GTCAGAGCGCCCTGTTCATGCGTGATAACGGCATCAGCGAGGGTCTGGTGTTCCACAACAACCCGGAAGG
CACCTGCGGTTTTTGCGTGAACATGACCGAAACACTGCTGCCGGAAAACGCGAAAATGACCGTGGTGCCG
CCGGAAGGTGCCATTCCAGTGAAGCGCGGCGCTACCGGTGAAACCAAAGTGTTTACCGGTAACAGCAACA
GCCCGAAGAGCCCGACCAAAGGCGGTTGCTAGTCAGGGCCCTATTCTATAGTGTCACCTAAATGCTAGAG
CTCGCTGATCAGCCTCGACTGTGCCTTCTAGTTGCCAGCCATCTGTTGTTTGCCCCTCCCCCGTGCCTTC
CTTGACCCTGGAAGGTGCCACTCCCACTGTCCTTTCCTAATAAAATGAGGAAATTGCATCGCATTGTCTG
AGTAGGTGTCATTCTATTCTGGGGGGTGGGGTGGGGCAGGACAGCAAGGGGGAGGATTGGGAAGACAATA
GCAGGCATGCTGGGGATGCGGTGGGCTCTATGGCTTCTGAGGCGGAAAGAACCAGCTGGGGCTCTAGGGG
GTATCCCCACGCTGCAGTGAGCGGGACTCTGGGGTTCGAAATGACCGACCAAGCGACGCCCAACCTGCCA
TCACGAGATTTCGATTCCACCGCCGCCTTCTATGAAAGGTTGGGCTTCGGAATCGTTTTCCGGGACGCCG
GCTGGATGATCCTCCAGCGCGGGGATCTCATGCTGGAGTTCTTCGCCCACCCCAACTTGTTTATTGCAGC
TTATAATGGTTACAAATAAAGCAATAGCATCACAAATTTCACAAATAAAGCATTTTTTTCACTGCATTCT
AGTTGTGGTTTGTCCAAACTCATCAATGTATCTTATCATGTCTGTATACCGTCGACCTCTAGCTAGAGCT
TGGCGTAATCATGGTCATAGCTGTTTCCTGTGTGAAATTGTTATCCGCTCACAATTCCACACAACATACG
AGCCGGAAGCATAAAGTGTAAAGCCTGGGGTGCCTAATGAGTGAGCTAACTCACATTAATTGCGTTGCGC
TCACTGCCCGCTTTCCAGTCGGGAAACCTGTCGTGCCAGCTGCATTAATGAATCGGCCAACGCGCGGGGA
GAGGCGGTTTGCGTATTGGGCGCTCTTCCGCTTCCTCGCTCACTGACTCGCTGCGCTCGGTCGTTCGGCT
GCGGCGAGCGGTATCAGCTCACTCAAAGGCGGTAATACGGTTATCCACAGAATCAGGGGATAACGCAGGA
AAGAACATGTGAGCAAAAGGCCAGCAAAAGGCCAGGAACCGTAAAAAGGCCGCGTTGCTGGCGTTTTTCC
ATAGGCTCCGCCCCCCTGACGAGCATCACAAAAATCGACGCTCAAGTCAGAGGTGGCGAAACCCGACAGG
ACTATAAAGATACCAGGCGTTTCCCCCTGGAAGCTCCCTCGTGCGCTCTCCTGTTCCGACCCTGCCGCTT
ACCGGATACCTGTCCGCCTTTCTCCCTTCGGGAAGCGTGGCGCTTTCTCATAGCTCACGCTGTAGGTATC
TCAGTTCGGTGTAGGTCGTTCGCTCCAAGCTGGGCTGTGTGCACGAACCCCCCGTTCAGCCCGACCGCTG
CGCCTTATCCGGTAACTATCGTCTTGAGTCCAACCCGGTAAGACACGACTTATCGCCACTGGCAGCAGCC
ACTGGTAACAGGATTAGCAGAGCGAGGTATGTAGGCGGTGCTACAGAGTTCTTGAAGTGGTGGCCTAACT
ACGGCTACACTAGAAGAACAGTATTTGGTATCTGCGCTCTGCTGAAGCCAGTTACCTTCGGAAAAAGAGT
TGGTAGCTCTTGATCCGGCAAACAAACCACCGCTGGTAGCGGTGGTTTTTTTGTTTGCAAGCAGCAGATT
ACGCGCAGAAAAAAAGGATCTCAAGAAGATCCTTTGATCTTTTCTACGGGGTCTGACGCTCAGTGGAACG
AAAACTCACGTTAAGGGATTTTGGTCATGAGATTATCAAAAAGGATCTTCACCTAGATCCTTTTAAATTA
AAAATGAAGTTTTAAATCAATCTAAAGTATATATGAGTAAACTTGGTCTGACAGTTACCAATGCTTAATC
AGTGAGGCACCTATCTCAGCGATCTGTCTATTTCGTTCATCCATAGTTGCCTGACTCCCCGTCGTGTAGA
TAACTACGATACGGGAGGGCTTACCATCTGGCCCCAGTGCTGCAATGATACCGCGAGATCCACGCTCACC
GGCTCCAGATTTATCAGCAATAAACCAGCCAGCCGGAAGGGCCGAGCGCAGAAGTGGTCCTGCAACTTTA
TCCGCCTCCATCCAGTCTATTAATTGTTGCCGGGAAGCTAGAGTAAGTAGTTCGCCAGTTAATAGTTTGC
GCAACGTTGTTGCCATTGCTACAGGCATCGTGGTGTCACGCTCGTCGTTTGGTATGGCTTCATTCAGCTC
CGGTTCCCAACGATCAAGGCGAGTTACATGATCCCCCATGTTGTGCAAAAAAGCGGTTAGCTCCTTCGGT
CCTCCGATCGTTGTCAGAAGTAAGTTGGCCGCAGTGTTATCACTCATGGTTATGGCAGCACTGCATAATT
CTCTTACTGTCATGCCATCCGTAAGATGCTTTTCTGTGACTGGTGAGTACTCAACCAAGTCATTCTGAGA
ATAGTGTATGCGGCGACCGAGTTGCTCTTGCCCGGCGTCAATACGGGATAATACCGCGCCACATAGCAGA
ACTTTAAAAGTGCTCATCATTGGAAAACGTTCTTCGGGGCGAAAACTCTCAAGGATCTTACCGCTGTTGA
GATCCAGTTCGATGTAACCCACTCGTGCACCCAACTGATCTTCAGCATCTTTTACTTTCACCAGCGTTTC
TGGGTGAGCAAAAACAGGAAGGCAAAATGCCGCAAAAAAGGGAATAAGGGCGACACGGAAATGTTGAATA
CTCATACTCTTCCTTTTTCAATATTATTGAAGCATTTATCAGGGTTATTGTCTCATGAGCGGATACATAT
TTGAATGTATTTAGAAAAATAAACAAATAGGGGTTCCGCGCACATTTCCCCGAAAAGTGCCACCTGACGT
C
Features (pLannotate 1.2.2; 24 found; start..end, strand, type, name):
     28..80      -  misc_feature   bom (fragment): basis of mobility region from pBR322
    235..614     +  enhancer       CMV enhancer: human cytomegalovirus immediate early enhancer
    615..818     +  promoter       CMV promoter: human cytomegalovirus (CMV) immediate early promoter
    814..847     +  LTR            5' LTR (truncated) (fragment): truncated 5' long terminal repeat (LTR) from HIV-1
    863..881     +  promoter       T7 promoter: promoter for bacteriophage T7 RNA polymerase
    891..989     +  CDS            SOD2 (fragment): SODM_HUMAN - Experimental evidence at protein level: Swiss-Prot protein existence level 1. Destroys superoxide anion radicals which are normally produced within the cells and which are toxic to biological systems. From Homo sapiens (Human).
   1008..1034    +  CDS            HA: HA (human influenza hemagglutinin) epitope tag
   1080..1481    +  CDS            avrXa10 (fragment): AVX10_XANOO - Experimental evidence at protein level: Swiss-Prot protein existence level 1. Avirulence protein. Induces the hypersensitive response (HR)in rice plants carrying the resistance gene Xa10. Activity depends on the presence of the core repeat domains; replacement with repeat domains from other proteins (AvrBs3 of X.euvesicatoria (AC P14727) or AvrXa7 of this organism) does not elicit the HR. Probably acts as a transcription factor in its host plant (rice) to induce plant resistance or disease. From Xanthomonas oryzae pv. oryzae.
   1490..2164    +  CDS            mRFP1: mRFP1 is a basic (constitutively fluorescent) red fluorescent protein published in 2002, derived from Discosoma sp.. It is reported to be a somewhat slowly-maturing monomer with low acid sensitivity.
   2206..2922    +  CDS            EGFP: the original enhanced GFP (Yang et al., 1996) mammalian codon-optimized
   3096..3587    +  CDS            tadA: TADA_ECOLI - Also known as yfhC. Experimental evidence at protein level: Swiss-Prot protein existence level 1. Catalyzes the deamination of adenosine to inosine at the wobble position 34 of tRNA(Arg2). Essential for cell viability. From Escherichia coli (strain K12).
   3603..4019    +  CDS            dddA (fragment): DDDA_BURC1 - Experimental evidence at protein level: Swiss-Prot protein existence level 1. Toxic component of a toxin-immunity protein module, which functions as a cellular contact-dependent growth inhibition (CDI) system. CDI modules allow bacteria to communicate with and inhibit the growth of closely related neighboring bacteria in a contact-dependent fashion. Bacteria that have this module inhibit or kill bacteria without it, giving them a growth advantage. Probably specifically inhibited by cognate immunity protein DddI (Probable). The C-terminal 163 residue fragment has double-stranded DN
   4035..4053    -  promoter       SP6 promoter: promoter for bacteriophage SP6 RNA polymerase
   4079..4303    +  polyA_signal   bGH poly(A) signal: bovine growth hormone polyadenylation signal
   4307..4328    +  promoter       SV40 promoter (fragment): SV40 enhancer and early promoter
   4381..4539    +  CDS            ble (fragment): BLE_KLEPN - Experimental evidence at protein level: Swiss-Prot protein existence level 1. Binding protein with a strong affinity to the bleomycin family of antibiotics. Binds to CL990; an antimitotic-antibiotic compound. From Klebsiella pneumoniae.
   4534..4655    +  polyA_signal   SV40 poly(A) signal: SV40 polyadenylation signal
   4728..4744    -  protein_bind   lac operator: The lac repressor binds to the lac operator to inhibit transcription in E. coli. This inhibition can be relieved by adding lactose or isopropyl-β-D-thiogalactopyranoside (IPTG). lac repressor encoded by lacI
   4752..4782    -  promoter       lac promoter: promoter for the E. coli lac operon
   4797..4818    -  protein_bind   CAP binding site: CAP binding activates transcription in the presence of cAMP. E. coli catabolite activator protein
   4831..4923    -  CDS            lacI (fragment): lac repressor; lacI; The lac repressor binds to the lac operator to inhibit transcription in E. coli. This inhibition can be relieved by adding lactose or isopropyl-β-D-thiogalactopyranoside (IPTG).
   5106..5694    -  rep_origin     ori: high-copy-number ColE1/pMB1/pBR322/pUC origin of replication
   5865..6725    -  CDS            AmpR: β-lactamase; bla; confers resistance to ampicillin, carbenicillin, and related antibiotics
   6726..6830    -  promoter       AmpR promoter: bla
