[The description below was written by a language model from this plasmid's Addgene catalogue record and pLannotate feature annotations shown in this document.]
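Description:
TALED_Left-stuffer-8e-E1347A is a mammalian expression plasmid built on the p3s backbone. It serves as a parental template for assembling the "left" arm of TALE-linked deaminases (TALEDs), which are programmable editors developed for A-to-G base editing in human mitochondrial DNA. The record describes it as the original vector from which all other constructs were made. It is propagated in E. coli as a high-copy plasmid through a ColE1/pUC-type origin and is selected with ampicillin (AmpR with its own promoter). Only fragments of an SV40 promoter and a bleomycin-resistance gene are annotated, so no intact mammalian selection marker is evident. The listed total size (6,879 bp) differs slightly from the sequenced record (6,861 nt).

The roughly 3.2 kb synthetic insert is driven by the CMV enhancer/promoter and terminated by the bGH polyadenylation signal, with flanking T7 and SP6 promoters. The annotated reading frame begins with a fragment of human SOD2, presumably its mitochondrial targeting sequence, followed by an HA epitope tag and an N-terminal TALE segment (annotated by homology to AvrXa10). In the position where a TALE repeat array would normally sit are mRFP1 and EGFP coding sequences. These appear to form the "stuffer" in the plasmid name, a placeholder to be replaced by a custom DNA-binding array, although the record does not describe the replacement scheme. Downstream lie an E. coli TadA-derived adenosine deaminase ("8e" suggests the evolved TadA8e variant) and a fragment of the Burkholderia DddA double-stranded DNA cytidine deaminase toxin. "E1347A" in the name suggests a point substitution in DddA, commonly a catalytic-inactivating change, but the record does not state its effect.
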