Addgene plasmid #187163: TALED_Left-stuffer-8e-E1347A
Purpose: original vector to make all constructs
Depositing lab: Jin-Soo Kim. Depositing organization: Institute for Basic Science. Publication: Targeted A-to-G base editing in human mitochondrial DNA with programmable deaminases. Cho SI, Lee S, Mok YG, Lim K, Lee J, Lee JM, Chung E, Kim JS. Cell. 2022 May 12;185(10):1764-1776.e12. doi: 10.1016/j.cell.2022.03.039. Epub 2022 Apr 25. PubMed 35472302.
Backbone
  Vector backbone: p3s
  Backbone size w/o insert (bp): 3726
  Total vector size (bp): 6879
  Vector type: Mammalian Expression
Growth in bacteria
  Bacterial resistance: Ampicillin, 100 μg/mL
  Growth temperature: 37°C
  Growth strain: DH5alpha
  Copy number: High Copy
Gene/Insert
  Gene/Insert name: Left-stuffer-8e-E1347A
  Species: Synthetic
  Insert size (bp): 3171
  Promoter: pCMV
  Cloning method: Gibson Cloning
  Sequencing primers: 5′ CGCAAATGGGCGGTAGGCGTG; 3′ TAGAAGGCACAGTCGAGG
Terms and licenses: Academic/Nonprofit Terms; Industry Terms: Not Available to Industry
How to cite: TALED_Left-stuffer-8e-E1347A was a gift from Jin-Soo Kim (Addgene plasmid # 187163 ; http://n2t.net/addgene:187163 ; RRID:Addgene_187163)
